>Addgene plasmid #46780 | PCMV-intron myc Rab2 S20N | addgene partial sequence | sequence record 67944 | CMV-F 5'-CGCAAATGGGCGGTAGGCGTG-3'
AGCAGAGCTCGTTTAGTGAACCGTCAGATCACTAGAAGCTTTATTGCGGTAGTTTATCACAGTTAAATTG
CTAACGCAGTCAGTGCTTCTGACACAACAGTCTCGAACTTAAGCTGCAGTGACTCTCTTAAGGTAGCCTT
GCAGAAGTTGGTCGTGAGGCACTGGGCAGGTAAGTATCAAGGTTACAAGACAGGTTTAAGGAGACCAATA
GAAACTGGGCTTGTCGAGACAGAGAAGACTCTTGCGTTTCTGATAGGCACCTATTGGTCTTACTGACATC
CACTTTGCCTTTCTCTCCACAGGTGTCCACTCCCAGTTCAATTACAGCTCTTAAGGCTAGAGTACTTAAT
ACGACTCACTATAGGCTAGCCTCGACATGGAACAGAAACTCATCTCTGAAGAGGATCTGTCTAGAGGATC
CACCATGGCGTACGCCTATCTCTTCAAGTACATCATAATCGGCGACACAGGTGTTGGTAAAAACTGCTTA
TTGCTACAGTTTACAGACAAGAGGTTTCAGCCAGTGCATGACCTTACTATTGGTGTAGAGTTCGGTGCTC
GAATGATAACTATTGATGGGAAACAGATAAAACTTCAGATATGGGATACGGCAGGGCAAGAATCCTTTCG
TTCCATCACAAGGTCGTATTACAGAGGTGCAGCAGGAGCTTTACTAGTTTACGATATTACACGGAGAGAT
ACATTCAACCACTTGACAACCTGGTTAGAAGATGCCCGCCAGCATTCCAATTCCAACATGGTCATTATGC
TTATTGGAAATAAAAGTGATTTAGAATCTAGAAGAGAAGTAAAAAAAGAAGAAGGTGAAGCTTTTGCACG
AGAACATGGA
