[The description below was written by a language model from this plasmid's Addgene catalogue record.]
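Description:
PCMV-intron myc Rab2 S20N is a mammalian expression plasmid built on the pCMV-intron myc backbone, in which an intron-myc module was inserted between HindIII and XbaI sites. According to the record, the intron is there to enhance stability of the transcribed mRNA. The plasmid is propagated in E. coli under ampicillin selection, and it carries a neomycin resistance marker so that transfected mammalian cells can be selected with G418. The copy number is listed as unknown. No feature table is provided, so the origin of replication and polyadenylation signal are not explicitly documented, although the use of a BGH reverse sequencing primer suggests a BGH-derived 3′ region downstream of the insert.

The payload is human RAB2A (Rab2), an insert of about 640 bp cloned between BamHI and XhoI sites, both of which are retained. Transcription is driven by the CMV promoter, and the protein is made as a fusion with an N-terminal myc epitope tag supplied by the backbone, allowing detection or immunoprecipitation with anti-myc antibodies. The coding sequence carries the S20N substitution, which the record describes as dominant negative. It was introduced by PCR amplification from a wild-type cDNA using a mutagenic forward primer. Equivalent substitutions in small GTPases generally favour the inactive, GDP-bound state and interfere with the endogenous protein.

The stated purpose is expression of S20N Rab2a in mammalian cells. The associated publication concerns the assembly of seven-transmembrane receptor signalling complexes before plasma membrane trafficking, which fits use of the construct to perturb Rab2-dependent early secretory transport.
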