Addgene plasmid #46780: PCMV-intron myc Rab2 S20N
Purpose: expression of S20N Rab2a in mammalian cells
Depositing lab: Terry Hébert. Depositing organization: McGill University. Publication: Seven transmembrane receptor core signaling complexes are assembled prior to plasma membrane trafficking. Dupre DJ, Robitaille M, Ethier N, Villeneuve LR, Mamarbachi AM, Hebert TE. J Biol Chem. 2006 Nov 10;281(45):34561-73. Epub 2006 Sep 7. 10.1074/jbc.M605012200 PubMed 16959776.
Backbone
  Vector backbone: pCMV-intron myc
  Modifications to backbone: intron-myc inserted HindIII/XbaI. Intron enhances stability of mRNA.
  Vector type: Mammalian Expression
  Selectable markers: Neomycin (select with G418)
Growth in bacteria
  Bacterial resistance: Ampicillin, 100 μg/mL
  Growth temperature: 37°C
  Growth strain: DH5alpha
  Copy number: Unknown
Gene/Insert
  Gene/Insert name: RAB2 (alt name: RAB2A)
  Species: H. sapiens (human)
  Insert size (bp): 640
  Mutation: S20N dominant negative
  Entrez Gene: RAB2A (a.k.a. LHX, RAB2)
  Promoter: CMV
  Tag / fusion protein: myc (N terminal on backbone)
  Cloning method: Restriction Enzyme; 5′ cloning site BamHI (not destroyed); 3′ cloning site XhoI (not destroyed)
  Sequencing primers: 5′ CMV-F; 3′ BGH Reverse
Terms and licenses: Academic/Nonprofit Terms; Industry Terms: Not Available to Industry
Depositor comments: cDNA was obtained from UMR cDNA Resource Center, www.cdna.org To make mutation, the following primers were used for PCR amplification: Rab2 S20N FWD (5′-AGCTCGGATCCACCATGGCGTACGCCTATCTCTTCAAGTACATCATAATCGGCGACACAGGTGTTGGTAAAAACTGCTTATTGCT-3′), BGH RVS primer (5′-TAGAAGGCACAGTCGAGG-3′)
How to cite: PCMV-intron myc Rab2 S20N was a gift from Terry Hébert (Addgene plasmid # 46780 ; http://n2t.net/addgene:46780 ; RRID:Addgene_46780)
